Addgene plasmid #19776: FU-tet-o-hNanogP8
Depositing lab: Konrad Hochedlinger. Depositing organization: Massachusetts General Hospital. Publication: A high-efficiency system for the generation and study of human induced pluripotent stem cells. Maherali N, Ahfeldt T, Rigamonti A, Utikal J, Cowan C, Hochedlinger K. Cell Stem Cell. 2008 Sep 11. 3(3):340-5. 10.1016/j.stem.2008.08.003 PubMed 18786420.
Backbone
  Vector backbone: FUdeltaGW
  Backbone size w/o insert (bp): 8400
  Vector type: Mammalian Expression, Lentiviral
Growth in bacteria
  Bacterial resistance: Ampicillin, 100 μg/mL
  Growth temperature: 37°C
  Growth strain: Stbl3
  Growth instructions: Stbl3
  Copy number: High Copy
Gene/Insert
  Gene/Insert name: NanogP8
  Species: H. sapiens (human)
  Insert size (bp): 917
  Entrez Gene: NANOGP8 (a.k.a. NANOGP1, PN8)
  Cloning method: Restriction Enzyme; 5′ cloning site EcoRI (unknown if destroyed); 3′ cloning site EcoRI (unknown if destroyed)
  Sequencing primers: 5′ CMV-F
Terms and licenses: Academic/Nonprofit Terms; Industry Terms: Not Available to Industry
Depositor comments: From article, concerning viral infections: For a standard infection in a 35 mmdish (aprox 10^5 cells), 10 microL rtTA+5 microL factors (OCT4, SOX2, KLF4, and NANOG)+2 microL cMYC was used in an overnight infection supplemented with 6 microg/microL polybrene.
How to cite: FU-tet-o-hNanogP8 was a gift from Konrad Hochedlinger (Addgene plasmid # 19776 ; http://n2t.net/addgene:19776 ; RRID:Addgene_19776)
