[The description below was written by a language model from this plasmid's Addgene catalogue record and the feature table of its GenBank file.]
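Description:
FU-tet-o-hNanogP8 is a doxycycline-inducible lentiviral expression vector built on the FUdeltaGW backbone and carrying the human NanogP8 coding sequence, an insert of about 0.9 kb cloned at EcoRI sites. It is about 9.3 kb in total. In bacteria it replicates from a high-copy ColE1/pUC-type origin and is selected with ampicillin through the bla gene; an f1 origin is also present. The backbone outside the viral region also carries a bleomycin/Zeocin resistance gene driven by tandem SV40 and EM7 promoters, with an SV40 polyadenylation signal.

The viral genome is transcribed in packaging cells from a CMV enhancer/promoter fused to a truncated HIV-1 5' LTR. This is followed by the Psi packaging signal, the Rev response element for Rev-dependent nuclear export, and the cPPT/CTS element, which aids nuclear import of the reverse-transcribed genome. The internal expression cassette consists of a tetracycline response element with seven tetO copies joined to a minimal CMV promoter. The feature table leaves the interval between this promoter and the WPRE unannotated, and that position is consistent with the NanogP8 insert. The WPRE enhances transcript stability and expression, and the cassette ends in a second truncated LTR followed by a bGH polyadenylation signal.

Because the TRE/minimal promoter is silent without a transactivator, expression requires rtTA supplied in trans, and the depositor's notes describe co-infection with a separate rtTA virus. The vector was developed as part of a set of inducible factor viruses (OCT4, SOX2, KLF4, cMYC and NANOG) for generating and studying human induced pluripotent stem cells.
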