LOCUS       Exported 9306 bp ds-DNA circular SYN 12-MAY-2021
DEFINITION  synthetic circular DNA
ACCESSION   .
VERSION     .
KEYWORDS    FU-tet-o-hNanogP8
SOURCE      synthetic DNA construct
  ORGANISM  synthetic DNA construct
REFERENCE   1 (bases 1 to 9306)
  AUTHORS   Maherali N, Ahfeldt T, Rigamonti A, Utikal J, Cowan C, Hochedlinger
            K
  TITLE     A high-efficiency system for the generation and study of human
            induced pluripotent stem cells.
  JOURNAL   Cell Stem Cell. 2008 Sep 11. 3(3):340-5.
  PUBMED    18786420
REFERENCE   2 (bases 1 to 9306)
  AUTHORS   .
  TITLE     Direct Submission
  JOURNAL   Exported May 12, 2021 from SnapGene Server 1.1.58
            http://www.snapgene.com
FEATURES             Location/Qualifiers
     source          1..9306
                     /organism="synthetic DNA construct"
                     /mol_type="other DNA"
     primer_bind     complement(47..66)
                     /label=pRS-marker
                     /note="pRS vectors, use to sequence yeast selectable
                     marker"
     enhancer        238..617
                     /label=CMV enhancer
                     /note="human cytomegalovirus immediate early enhancer"
     promoter        619..817
                     /label=CMV promoter
                     /note="human cytomegalovirus (CMV) immediate early
                     promoter"
     primer_bind     772..792
                     /label=CMV-F
                     /note="Human CMV immediate early promoter, forward primer"
     LTR             835..1015
                     /label=5' LTR (truncated)
                     /note="truncated 5' long terminal repeat (LTR) from HIV-1"
     misc_feature    1062..1187
                     /label=HIV-1 Psi
                     /note="packaging signal of human immunodeficiency virus
                     type 1"
     misc_feature    1680..1913
                     /label=RRE
                     /note="The Rev response element (RRE) of HIV-1 allows for
                     Rev-dependent mRNA export from the nucleus to the
                     cytoplasm."
     CDS             2098..2142
                     /codon_start=1
                     /product="antigenic peptide corresponding to amino acids
                     655 to 669 of the HIV envelope protein gp41 (Lutje Hulsik
                     et al., 2013)"
                     /label=gp41 peptide
                     /note="recognized by the 2H10 single-chain llama nanobody"
                     /translation="KNEQELLELDKWASL"
     misc_feature    2440..2557
                     /label=cPPT/CTS
                     /note="central polypurine tract and central termination
                     sequence of HIV-1"
     protein_bind    2610..2880
                     /label=tetracycline response element
                     /bound_moiety="tetracycline repressor TetR"
                     /note="contains seven copies of the tetracycline operator
                     tetO"
     promoter        2913..2950
                     /label=minimal CMV promoter
                     /note="human cytomegalovirus (CMV) immediate early
                     promoter"
     primer_bind     2947..2971
                     /label=LNCX
                     /note="Human CMV promoter, forward primer"
     misc_feature    3998..4586
                     /label=WPRE
                     /note="woodchuck hepatitis virus posttranscriptional
                     regulatory element"
     primer_bind     complement(4051..4071)
                     /label=WPRE-R
                     /note="WPRE, reverse primer"
     CDS             complement(4469..4480)
                     /codon_start=1
                     /product="Factor Xa recognition and cleavage site"
                     /label=Factor Xa site
                     /translation="IEGR"
     primer_bind     complement(4589..4605)
                     /label=KS primer
                     /note="common sequencing primer, one of multiple similar
                     variants"
     primer_bind     complement(4590..4606)
                     /label=pBluescriptKS
                     /note="For pBluescript vector"
     LTR             5111..5291
                     /label=5' LTR (truncated)
                     /note="truncated 5' long terminal repeat (LTR) from HIV-1"
     primer_bind     complement(5317..5334)
                     /label=BGH-rev
                     /note="Bovine growth hormone terminator, reverse primer.
                     Also called BGH reverse"
     polyA_signal    5323..5547
                     /label=bGH poly(A) signal
                     /note="bovine growth hormone polyadenylation signal"
     rep_origin      5593..6021
                     /direction=RIGHT
                     /label=f1 ori
                     /note="f1 bacteriophage origin of replication; arrow
                     indicates direction of (+) strand synthesis"
     primer_bind     complement(5680..5699)
                     /label=F1ori-R
                     /note="F1 origin, reverse primer"
     primer_bind     5890..5911
                     /label=F1ori-F
                     /note="F1 origin, forward primer"
     primer_bind     complement(6030..6050)
                     /label=pBABE 3'
                     /note="SV40 enhancer, reverse primer for pBABE vectors"
     promoter        6035..6364
                     /label=SV40 promoter
                     /note="SV40 enhancer and early promoter"
     rep_origin      6215..6350
                     /label=SV40 ori
                     /note="SV40 origin of replication"
     primer_bind     6277..6296
                     /label=SV40pro-F
                     /note="SV40 promoter/origin, forward primer"
     promoter        6412..6459
                     /label=EM7 promoter
                     /note="synthetic bacterial promoter "
     CDS             6478..6852
                     /codon_start=1
                     /gene="Sh ble from Streptoalloteichus hindustanus"
                     /product="antibiotic-binding protein"
                     /label=BleoR
                     /note="confers resistance to bleomycin, phleomycin, and
                     Zeocin(TM)"
                     /translation="MAKLTSAVPVLTARDVAGAVEFWTDRLGFSRDFVEDDFAGVVRDD
                     VTLFISAVQDQVVPDNTLAWVWVRGLDELYAEWSEVVSTNFRDASGPAMTEIGEQPWGR
                     EFALRDPAGNCVHFVAEEQD"
     polyA_signal    6982..7103
                     /label=SV40 poly(A) signal
                     /note="SV40 polyadenylation signal"
     primer_bind     complement(7019..7038)
                     /label=SV40pA-R
                     /note="SV40 polyA, reverse primer"
     primer_bind     7073..7092
                     /label=EBV-rev
                     /note="SV40 polyA terminator, reverse primer"
     primer_bind     complement(7152..7168)
                     /label=M13 rev
                     /note="common sequencing primer, one of multiple similar
                     variants"
     primer_bind     complement(7152..7168)
                     /label=M13 Reverse
                     /note="In lacZ gene. Also called M13-rev"
     primer_bind     complement(7165..7187)
                     /label=M13/pUC Reverse
                     /note="In lacZ gene"
     protein_bind    7176..7192
                     /label=lac operator
                     /bound_moiety="lac repressor encoded by lacI"
                     /note="The lac repressor binds to the lac operator to
                     inhibit transcription in E. coli. This inhibition can be
                     relieved by adding lactose or
                     isopropyl-beta-D-thiogalactopyranoside (IPTG)."
     promoter        complement(7200..7230)
                     /label=lac promoter
                     /note="promoter for the E. coli lac operon"
     protein_bind    7245..7266
                     /label=CAP binding site
                     /bound_moiety="E. coli catabolite activator protein"
                     /note="CAP binding activates transcription in the presence
                     of cAMP."
     primer_bind     complement(7383..7400)
                     /label=L4440
                     /note="L4440 vector, forward primer"
     rep_origin      complement(7554..8142)
                     /direction=LEFT
                     /label=ori
                     /note="high-copy-number ColE1/pMB1/pBR322/pUC origin of
                     replication"
     primer_bind     complement(7634..7653)
                     /label=pBR322ori-F
                     /note="pBR322 origin, forward primer"
     CDS             complement(8313..9173)
                     /codon_start=1
                     /gene="bla"
                     /product="beta-lactamase"
                     /label=AmpR
                     /note="confers resistance to ampicillin, carbenicillin, and
                     related antibiotics"
                     /translation="MSIQHFRVALIPFFAAFCLPVFAHPETLVKVKDAEDQLGARVGYI
                     ELDLNSGKILESFRPEERFPMMSTFKVLLCGAVLSRIDAGQEQLGRRIHYSQNDLVEYS
                     PVTEKHLTDGMTVRELCSAAITMSDNTAANLLLTTIGGPKELTAFLHNMGDHVTRLDRW
                     EPELNEAIPNDERDTTMPVAMATTLRKLLTGELLTLASRQQLIDWMEADKVAGPLLRSA
                     LPAGWFIADKSGAGERGSRGIIAALGPDGKPSRIVVIYTTGSQATMDERNRQIAEIGAS
                     LIKHW"
     primer_bind     8936..8955
                     /label=Amp-R
                     /note="Ampicillin resistance gene, reverse primer"
     promoter        complement(9174..9278)
                     /gene="bla"
                     /label=AmpR promoter
ORIGIN
        1 gtcgacggat cgggagatct cccgatcccc tatggtgcac tctcagtaca atctgctctg
       61 atgccgcata gttaagccag tatctgctcc ctgcttgtgt gttggaggtc gctgagtagt
      121 gcgcgagcaa aatttaagct acaacaaggc aaggcttgac cgacaattgc atgaagaatc
      181 tgcttagggt taggcgtttt gcgctgcttc gcgatgtacg ggccagatat acgcgttgac
      241 attgattatt gactagttat taatagtaat caattacggg gtcattagtt catagcccat
      301 atatggagtt ccgcgttaca taacttacgg taaatggccc gcctggctga ccgcccaacg
      361 acccccgccc attgacgtca ataatgacgt atgttcccat agtaacgcca atagggactt
      421 tccattgacg tcaatgggtg gagtatttac ggtaaactgc ccacttggca gtacatcaag
      481 tgtatcatat gccaagtacg ccccctattg acgtcaatga cggtaaatgg cccgcctggc
      541 attatgccca gtacatgacc ttatgggact ttcctacttg gcagtacatc tacgtattag
      601 tcatcgctat taccatggtg atgcggtttt ggcagtacat caatgggcgt ggatagcggt
      661 ttgactcacg gggatttcca agtctccacc ccattgacgt caatgggagt ttgttttggc
      721 accaaaatca acgggacttt ccaaaatgtc gtaacaactc cgccccattg acgcaaatgg
      781 gcggtaggcg tgtacggtgg gaggtctata taagcagcgc gttttgcctg tactgggtct
      841 ctctggttag accagatctg agcctgggag ctctctggct aactagggaa cccactgctt
      901 aagcctcaat aaagcttgcc ttgagtgctt caagtagtgt gtgcccgtct gttgtgtgac
      961 tctggtaact agagatccct cagacccttt tagtcagtgt ggaaaatctc tagcagtggc
     1021 gcccgaacag ggacttgaaa gcgaaaggga aaccagagga gctctctcga cgcaggactc
     1081 ggcttgctga agcgcgcacg gcaagaggcg aggggcggcg actggtgagt acgccaaaaa
     1141 ttttgactag cggaggctag aaggagagag atgggtgcga gagcgtcagt attaagcggg
     1201 ggagaattag atcgcgatgg gaaaaaattc ggttaaggcc agggggaaag aaaaaatata
     1261 aattaaaaca tatagtatgg gcaagcaggg agctagaacg attcgcagtt aatcctggcc
     1321 tgttagaaac atcagaaggc tgtagacaaa tactgggaca gctacaacca tcccttcaga
     1381 caggatcaga agaacttaga tcattatata atacagtagc aaccctctat tgtgtgcatc
     1441 aaaggataga gataaaagac accaaggaag ctttagacaa gatagaggaa gagcaaaaca
     1501 aaagtaagac caccgcacag caagcggccg ctgatcttca gacctggagg aggagatatg
     1561 agggacaatt ggagaagtga attatataaa tataaagtag taaaaattga accattagga
     1621 gtagcaccca ccaaggcaaa gagaagagtg gtgcagagag aaaaaagagc agtgggaata
     1681 ggagctttgt tccttgggtt cttgggagca gcaggaagca ctatgggcgc agcgtcaatg
     1741 acgctgacgg tacaggccag acaattattg tctggtatag tgcagcagca gaacaatttg
     1801 ctgagggcta ttgaggcgca acagcatctg ttgcaactca cagtctgggg catcaagcag
     1861 ctccaggcaa gaatcctggc tgtggaaaga tacctaaagg atcaacagct cctggggatt
     1921 tggggttgct ctggaaaact catttgcacc actgctgtgc cttggaatgc tagttggagt
     1981 aataaatctc tggaacagat ttggaatcac acgacctgga tggagtggga cagagaaatt
     2041 aacaattaca caagcttaat acactcctta attgaagaat cgcaaaacca gcaagaaaag
     2101 aatgaacaag aattattgga attagataaa tgggcaagtt tgtggaattg gtttaacata
     2161 acaaattggc tgtggtatat aaaattattc ataatgatag taggaggctt ggtaggttta
     2221 agaatagttt ttgctgtact ttctatagtg aatagagtta ggcagggata ttcaccatta
     2281 tcgtttcaga cccacctccc aaccccgagg ggacccgaca ggcccgaagg aatagaagaa
     2341 gaaggtggag agagagacag agacagatcc attcgattag tgaacggatc ggcactgcgt
     2401 gcgccaattc tgcagacaaa tggcagtatt catccacaat tttaaaagaa aaggggggat
     2461 tggggggtac agtgcagggg aaagaatagt agacataata gcaacagaca tacaaactaa
     2521 agaattacaa aaacaaatta caaaaattca aaattttcgg gtttattaca gggacagcag
     2581 agatccagtt tggttatcga gtttaccact ccctatcagt gatagagaaa agtgaaagtc
     2641 gagtttacca ctccctatca gtgatagaga aaagtgaaag tcgagtttac cactccctat
     2701 cagtgataga gaaaagtgaa agtcgagttt accactccct atcagtgata gagaaaagtg
     2761 aaagtcgagt ttaccactcc ctatcagtga tagagaaaag tgaaagtcga gtttaccact
     2821 ccctatcagt gatagagaaa agtgaaagtc gagtttacca ctccctatca gtgatagaga
     2881 aaagtgaaag tcgagctcgg tacccgggtc gagtaggcgt gtacggtggg aggcctatat
     2941 aagcagagct cgtttagtga accgtcagat cgcctggaga cgccatccac gctgttttga
     3001 cctccataga agacaccggg accgatccag cctccgcggc cccgaattcg ccaccatgag
     3061 tgtggatcca gcttgtcccc aaagcttgcc ttgctttgaa gcatccgact gtaaagaatc
     3121 ttcacctatg cctgtgattt gtgggcctga agaaaactat ccatccttgc aaatgtcttc
     3181 tgctgagatg cctcacacag agactgtctc tcctcttcct tcctccatgg atctgcttat
     3241 tcaggacagc cctgattctt ccaccagtcc caaaggcaaa caacccactt ctgcagagaa
     3301 tagtgtcgca aaaaaggaag acaaggtccc ggtcaagaaa cagaagacca gaactgtgtt
     3361 ctcttccacc cagctgtgtg tactcaatga tagatttcag agacagaaat acctcagcct
     3421 ccagcagatg caagaactct ccaacatcct gaacctcagc tacaaacagg tgaagacctg
     3481 gttccagaac cagagaatga aatctaagag gtggcagaaa aacaactggc cgaagaatag
     3541 caatggtgtg acgcagaagg cctcagcacc tacctacccc agcctctact cttcctacca
     3601 ccagggatgc ctggtgaacc cgactgggaa ccttccaatg tggagcaacc agacctggaa
     3661 caattcaacc tggagcaacc agacccagaa catccagtcc tggagcaacc actcctggaa
     3721 cactcagacc tggtgcaccc aatcctggaa caatcaggcc tggaacagtc ccttctataa
     3781 ctgtggagag gaatctctgc agtcctgcat gcacttccag ccaaattctc ctgccagtga
     3841 cttggaggct gccttggaag ctgctgggga aggccttaat gtaatacagc agaccactag
     3901 gtattttagt actccacaaa ccatggattt attcctaaac tactccatga acatgcaacc
     3961 tgaagacgtg tgagaattcg atatcaagct tatcgataat caacctctgg attacaaaat
     4021 ttgtgaaaga ttgactggta ttcttaacta tgttgctcct tttacgctat gtggatacgc
     4081 tgctttaatg cctttgtatc atgctattgc ttcccgtatg gctttcattt tctcctcctt
     4141 gtataaatcc tggttgctgt ctctttatga ggagttgtgg cccgttgtca ggcaacgtgg
     4201 cgtggtgtgc actgtgtttg ctgacgcaac ccccactggt tggggcattg ccaccacctg
     4261 tcagctcctt tccgggactt tcgctttccc cctccctatt gccacggcgg aactcatcgc
     4321 cgcctgcctt gcccgctgct ggacaggggc tcggctgttg ggcactgaca attccgtggt
     4381 gttgtcgggg aaatcatcgt cctttccttg gctgctcgcc tgtgttgcca cctggattct
     4441 gcgcgggacg tccttctgct acgtcccttc ggccctcaat ccagcggacc ttccttcccg
     4501 cggcctgctg ccggctctgc ggcctcttcc gcgtcttcgc cttcgccctc agacgagtcg
     4561 gatctccctt tgggccgcct ccccgcatcg ataccgtcga cctcgagacc tagaaaaaca
     4621 tggagcaatc acaagtagca atacagcagc taccaatgct gattgtgcct ggctagaagc
     4681 acaagaggag gaggaggtgg gttttccagt cacacctcag gtacctttaa gaccaatgac
     4741 ttacaaggca gctgtagatc ttagccactt tttaaaagaa aaggggggac tggaagggct
     4801 aattcactcc caacgaagac aagatatcct tgatctgtgg atctaccaca cacaaggcta
     4861 cttccctgat tggcagaact acacaccagg gccagggatc agatatccac tgacctttgg
     4921 atggtgctac aagctagtac cagttgagca agagaaggta gaagaagcca atgaaggaga
     4981 gaacacccgc ttgttacacc ctgtgagcct gcatgggatg gatgacccgg agagagaagt
     5041 attagagtgg aggtttgaca gccgcctagc atttcatcac atggcccgag agctgcatcc
     5101 ggactgtact gggtctctct ggttagacca gatctgagcc tgggagctct ctggctaact
     5161 agggaaccca ctgcttaagc ctcaataaag cttgccttga gtgcttcaag tagtgtgtgc
     5221 ccgtctgttg tgtgactctg gtaactagag atccctcaga cccttttagt cagtgtggaa
     5281 aatctctagc agggcccgtt taaacccgct gatcagcctc gactgtgcct tctagttgcc
     5341 agccatctgt tgtttgcccc tcccccgtgc cttccttgac cctggaaggt gccactccca
     5401 ctgtcctttc ctaataaaat gaggaaattg catcgcattg tctgagtagg tgtcattcta
     5461 ttctgggggg tggggtgggg caggacagca agggggagga ttgggaagac aatagcaggc
     5521 atgctgggga tgcggtgggc tctatggctt ctgaggcgga aagaaccagc tggggctcta
     5581 gggggtatcc ccnnnnnnnn nnnnnnnnnn nnnnnnnnnn nnnnnnnnnn nnnnnnnnnn
     5641 nnnnnnnnnn nnnnnnnnnn nnnnnnnnnn nnnnnnnnnn nnnnnnnnnn nnnnnnnnnn
     5701 nnnnnnnnnn nnnnnncnnn nnnnnnnnnn nnnnnnnnnn nnnnnnnnnn nnnnnnnnnn
     5761 nnnnnnnnnn nnnnnnnnnn nnnnnnnnnn nnnnnnnnnn nnnnnnnnan nnnnnnnnnn
     5821 nnnnnnnnnn nnnnnnnnnn nnnnnnnnnn nnnnnnnncc tttgacgttg gagtccacgt
     5881 tctttaatag tggactcttg ttccaaactg gaacaacact caaccctatc tcggtctatt
     5941 cttttgattt ataagggatt ttgccgattt cggcctattg gttaaaaaat gagctgattt
     6001 aacaaaaatt taacgcgaat taattctgtg gaatgtgtgt cagttagggt gtggaaagtc
     6061 cccaggctcc ccagcaggca gaagtatgca aagcatgcat ctcaattagt cagcaaccag
     6121 gtgtggaaag tccccaggct ccccagcagg cagaagtatg caaagcatgc atctcaatta
     6181 gtcagcaacc atagtcccgc ccctaactcc gcccatcccg cccctaactc cgcccagttc
     6241 cgcccattct ccgccccatg gctgactaat tttttttatt tatgcagagg ccgaggccgc
     6301 ctctgcctct gagctattcc agaagtagtg aggaggcttt tttggaggcc taggcttttg
     6361 caaaaagctc ccgggagctt gtatatccat tttcggatct gatcagcacg tgttgacaat
     6421 taatcatcgg catagtatat cggcatagta taatacgaca aggtgaggaa ctaaaccatg
     6481 gccaagttga ccagtgccgt tccggtgctc accgcgcgcg acgtcgccgg agcggtcgag
     6541 ttctggaccg accggctcgg gttctcccgg gacttcgtgg aggacgactt cgccggtgtg
     6601 gtccgggacg acgtgaccct gttcatcagc gcggtccagg accaggtggt gccggacaac
     6661 accctggcct gggtgtgggt gcgcggcctg gacgagctgt acgccgagtg gtcggaggtc
     6721 gtgtccacga acttccggga cgcctccggg ccggccatga ccgagatcgg cgagcagccg
     6781 tgggggcggg agttcgccct gcgcgacccg gccggcaact gcgtgcactt cgtggccgag
     6841 gagcaggact gacacgtgct acgagatttc gattccaccg ccgccttcta tgaaaggttg
     6901 ggcttcggaa tcgttttccg ggacgccggc tggatgatcc tccagcgcgg ggatctcatg
     6961 ctggagttct tcgcccaccc caacttgttt attgcagctt ataatggtta caaataaagc
     7021 aatagcatca caaatttcac aaataaagca tttttttcac tgcattctag ttgtggtttg
     7081 tccaaactca tcaatgtatc ttatcatgtc tgtataccgt cgacctctag ctagagcttg
     7141 gcgtaatcat ggtcatagct gtttcctgtg tgaaattgtt atccgctcac aattccacac
     7201 aacatacgag ccggaagcat aaagtgtaaa gcctggggtg cctaatgagt gagctaactc
     7261 acattaattg cgttgcgctc actgcccgct ttccagtcgg gaaacctgtc gtgccagctg
     7321 cattaatgaa tcggccaacg cgcggggaga ggcggtttgc gtattgggcg ctcttccgct
     7381 tcctcgctca ctgactcgct gcgctcggtc gttcggctgc ggcgagcggt atcagctcac
     7441 tcaaaggcgg taatacggtt atccacagaa tcaggggata acgcaggaaa gaacatgtga
     7501 gcaaaaggcc agcaaaaggc caggaaccgt aaaaaggccg cgttgctggc gtttttccat
     7561 aggctccgcc cccctgacga gcatcacaaa aatcgacgct caagtcagag gtggcgaaac
     7621 ccgacaggac tataaagata ccaggcgttt ccccctggaa gctccctcgt gcgctctcct
     7681 gttccgaccc tgccgcttac cggatacctg tccgcctttc tcccttcggg aagcgtggcg
     7741 ctttctcata gctcacgctg taggtatctc agttcggtgt aggtcgttcg ctccaagctg
     7801 ggctgtgtgc acgaaccccc cgttcagccc gaccgctgcg ccttatccgg taactatcgt
     7861 cttgagtcca acccggtaag acacgactta tcgccactgg cagcagccac tggtaacagg
     7921 attagcagag cgaggtatgt aggcggtgct acagagttct tgaagtggtg gcctaactac
     7981 ggctacacta gaagaacagt atttggtatc tgcgctctgc tgaagccagt taccttcgga
     8041 aaaagagttg gtagctcttg atccggcaaa caaaccaccg ctggtagcgg tggttttttt
     8101 gtttgcaagc agcagattac gcgcagaaaa aaaggatctc aagaagatcc tttgatcttt
     8161 tctacggggt ctgacgctca gtggaacgaa aactcacgtt aagggatttt ggtcatgaga
     8221 ttatcaaaaa ggatcttcac ctagatcctt ttaaattaaa aatgaagttt taaatcaatc
     8281 taaagtatat atgagtaaac ttggtctgac agttaccaat gcttaatcag tgaggcacct
     8341 atctcagcga tctgtctatt tcgttcatcc atagttgcct gactccccgt cgtgtagata
     8401 actacgatac gggagggctt accatctggc cccagtgctg caatgatacc gcgagaccca
     8461 cgctcaccgg ctccagattt atcagcaata aaccagccag ccggaagggc cgagcgcaga
     8521 agtggtcctg caactttatc cgcctccatc cagtctatta attgttgccg ggaagctaga
     8581 gtaagtagtt cgccagttaa tagtttgcgc aacgttgttg ccattgctac aggcatcgtg
     8641 gtgtcacgct cgtcgtttgg tatggcttca ttcagctccg gttcccaacg atcaaggcga
     8701 gttacatgat cccccatgtt gtgcaaaaaa gcggttagct ccttcggtcc tccgatcgtt
     8761 gtcagaagta agttggccgc agtgttatca ctcatggtta tggcagcact gcataattct
     8821 cttactgtca tgccatccgt aagatgcttt tctgtgactg gtgagtactc aaccaagtca
     8881 ttctgagaat agtgtatgcg gcgaccgagt tgctcttgcc cggcgtcaat acgggataat
     8941 accgcgccac atagcagaac tttaaaagtg ctcatcattg gaaaacgttc ttcggggcga
     9001 aaactctcaa ggatcttacc gctgttgaga tccagttcga tgtaacccac tcgtgcaccc
     9061 aactgatctt cagcatcttt tactttcacc agcgtttctg ggtgagcaaa aacaggaagg
     9121 caaaatgccg caaaaaaggg aataagggcg acacggaaat gttgaatact catactcttc
     9181 ctttttcaat attattgaag catttatcag ggttattgtc tcatgagcgg atacatattt
     9241 gaatgtattt agaaaaataa acaaataggg gttccgcgca catttccccg aaaagtgcca
     9301 cctgac
//
