>Addgene plasmid #19776 | FU-tet-o-hNanogP8 | addgene partial sequence | sequence record 25703 | 19776 with CMV-F
GCGTTTTGNCTGTACTGGGTCTCTCTGGTTAGACCAGATCTGAGCCTGGGAGCTCTCTGGCTAACTAGGG
AACCCACTGCTTAAGCCTCAATAAAGCTTGCCTTGAGTGCTTCAAGTAGTGTGTGCCCGTCTGTTGTGTG
ACTCTGGTAACTAGAGATCCCTCAGACCCTTTTAGTCAGTGTGGAAAATCTCTAGCAGTGGCGCCCGAAC
AGGGACTTGAAAGCGAAAGGGAAACCAGAGGAGCTCTCTCGACGCAGGACTCGGCTTGCTGAAGCGCGCA
CGGCAAGAGGCGAGGGGCGGCGACTGGTGAGTACGCCAAAAATTTTGACTAGCGGAGGCTAGAAGGAGAG
AGATGGGTGCGAGAGCGTCAGTATTAAGCGGGGGAGAATTANATCGCGATGGGAAAAAATTCGGTTAAGG
CCAGGGGGAAAGAAAAAATATAAATTAAAACATATAGTATGGGCAAGCAGGGAGCTAGAACGATTCGCAG
TTAATCCTGGCCTGTTAGAAACATCAGAAGGCTGTAGACNAATACTGNGACAGCTACAACCATCCCTTCN
GACAGGATCAGAAGAACTTAGATCATTATATAATACAGTAGCAACCCTCTATTGTGTGCATCAAANGATA
NAGATAAAAGACACCNANGNNGCTTTAGACNNGANNGAGGANGAGCAAAANANAAGTAAGACCA
