>Addgene plasmid #19776 | FU-tet-o-hNanogP8 | addgene partial sequence | sequence record 25704 | 19776 with Futet-F 5'-CTCCATAGAAGACACCGGGA
GTGTGGATCCAGCTTGTCCCCAAAGCTTGCCTTGCTTTGANNNNNNNNNNTGTAAAGAATCTTCACCTAT
GCCTGTGATTTGTGGGCCTGAAGAAAACTATCCATCCTTGCAAATGTCTTCTGCTGAGATGCCTCACACA
GAGACTGTCTCTCCTCTTCCTTCCTCCATGGATCTGCTTATTCAGGACAGCCCTGATTCTTCCACCAGTC
CCAAAGGCAAACAACCCACTTCTGCAGAGAATAGTGTCGCAAAAAAGGAAGACAAGGTCCCGGTCAAGAA
ACAGAAGACCAGAACTGTGTTCTCTTCCACCCAGCTGTGTGTACTCAATGATAGATTTCAGAGACAGAAA
TACCTCAGCCTCCAGCAGATGCAAGAACTCTCCAACATCCTGAACCTCAGCTACAAACAGGTGAAGACCT
GGTTCCAGAACCAGAGAATGAAATCTAAGAGGTGGCAGAAAAACAACTGGCCGAAGAATAGCAATGGTGT
GACGCAGAAGGCCTCAGCACCTACCTACCCCAGCCTCTACTCTTCCTACCACCAGGGATGCCTGGTGAAC
CCGACTGGGAACCTTCCNATGTGGAGCAACCAGACCTGGAACAATTCAACCTGGAGCANNCNNACCCAGA
ACATCCAGTNCTGGANCAACCACTCCTGGAACACTCANACCTGNTNNNNCCCAATCCTGGAANNATCAGG
CCTGGNANAGTCCCTTCNATAACTGTGGANAGGAATCTCTGCAGTCCNGCATGCACT
